Addgene plasmid #158677: EYFP Peroxisome visual barcode
Purpose: tagging clonal populations with Peroxisomal EYFP fluorescent protein. Adding Peroxisome localization signal to EYFP WC
Depositing lab: Ravid Straussman. Depositing organization: Weizmann Institute of Science. Publication: Visual barcodes for clonal-multiplexing of live microscopy-based assays. Kaufman T, Nitzan E, Firestein N, Ginzberg MB, Iyengar S, Patel N, Ben-Hamo R, Porat Z, Hunter J, Hilfinger A, Rotter V, Kafri R, Straussman R. Nat Commun. 2022 May 18;13(1):2725. doi: 10.1038/s41467-022-30008-0. PubMed 35585055.
Backbone
  Vector backbone: pLKO.1
  Backbone size w/o insert (bp): 7387
  Vector type: Mammalian Expression, Lentiviral
  Selectable markers: Puromycin
Growth in bacteria
  Bacterial resistance: Ampicillin, 100 μg/mL
  Growth temperature: 37°C
  Growth strain: NEB Stable
  Copy number: High Copy
Gene/Insert
  Gene/Insert name: EYFP
  Species: H. sapiens (human)
  Insert size (bp): 732
  Promoter: CMV
  Cloning method: Gibson Cloning
Resource information
  A portion of this plasmid was derived from a plasmid made by: pQC NLS YFP IX
Terms and licenses: Academic/Nonprofit Terms; Industry Terms: Not Available to Industry
How to cite: EYFP Peroxisome visual barcode was a gift from Ravid Straussman (Addgene plasmid # 158677 ; http://n2t.net/addgene:158677 ; RRID:Addgene_158677)
