[The description below was written by a language model from this plasmid's Addgene catalogue record and pLannotate feature annotations shown in this document.]
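Description:
EYFP Peroxisome visual barcode is a third-generation-style, self-inactivating lentiviral expression plasmid built on a pLKO.1 backbone for delivery into mammalian cells. In bacteria it is maintained by a high-copy ColE1/pUC-type origin with ampicillin selection via β-lactamase. The backbone also carries an f1 origin, an SV40 origin and poly(A) signal, and remnants of a lac/T3/T7 cloning region. The viral portion runs from an RSV promoter-driven truncated HIV-1 5' LTR through the Ψ packaging signal, a partial gag sequence, the RRE and a cPPT/CTS. It ends at a ΔU3 3' LTR that inactivates LTR promoter activity after integration. As annotated, the plasmid encodes no viral structural or enzymatic genes, so these must come from separate packaging plasmids.

The payload is a single CMV enhancer/promoter-driven transcript encoding puromycin N-acetyltransferase, an F2A peptide and EYFP, followed by a WPRE to boost transcript expression. Ribosomal skipping at the 2A site yields separate resistance and fluorescent proteins, so puromycin selection and yellow fluorescence are coupled in transduced cells. The catalogue entry states that a peroxisome localization signal was added to EYFP. The feature table does not annotate that signal separately, but the recorded insert is slightly longer than the annotated EYFP coding region, leaving room for a short targeting sequence. The record lists the insert species as human, although EYFP derives from Aequorea victoria.

The construct is intended for tagging clonal cell populations with peroxisome-localized EYFP. It belongs to a "visual barcode" scheme in which the colour and subcellular location of a fluorescent protein identify clones, allowing several to be multiplexed in live microscopy-based assays.
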