Features (pLannotate 1.2.2; 29 found; start..end, strand, type, name):
      1..304     +  enhancer       CMV enhancer: human cytomegalovirus immediate early enhancer
    305..508     +  promoter       CMV promoter: human cytomegalovirus (CMV) immediate early promoter
    534..1130    +  CDS            PuroR (fragment): puromycin N-acetyltransferase; pac from Streptomyces; confers resistance to puromycin
   1170..1235    +  CDS            F2A: 2A peptide from foot-and-mouth disease virus polyprotein Eukaryotic ribosomes fail to insert a peptide bond between the Gly and Pro residues, yielding separate polypeptides.
   1242..1958    +  CDS            EYFP: EYFP is a basic (constitutively fluorescent) green/yellow fluorescent protein published in 1996, derived from Aequorea victoria. It is reported to be a very rapidly-maturing weak dimer with high acid sensitivity.
   1991..2579    +  misc_feature   WPRE: woodchuck hepatitis virus posttranscriptional regulatory element
   2630..2649    +  misc_feature   cPPT/CTS (fragment): central polypurine tract and central termination sequence of HIV-1
   2651..2884    +  LTR            3' LTR (ΔU3): self-inactivating 3' long terminal repeat (LTR) from HIV-1
   2962..3083    +  polyA_signal   SV40 poly(A) signal: SV40 polyadenylation signal
   3123..3258    +  rep_origin     SV40 ori: SV40 origin of replication
   3279..3297    -  promoter       T7 promoter: promoter for bacteriophage T7 RNA polymerase
   3305..3460    +  CDS            lacZα (fragment): LacZα fragment of β-galactosidase; lacZ fragment
   3465..3893    +  rep_origin     f1 ori (sequence partly withheld): f1 bacteriophage origin of replication; arrow indicates direction of (+) strand synthesis
   3946..4050    +  promoter       AmpR promoter: bla
   4051..4911    +  CDS            AmpR: β-lactamase; bla; confers resistance to ampicillin, carbenicillin, and related antibiotics
   5082..5670    +  rep_origin     ori: high-copy-number ColE1/pMB1/pBR322/pUC origin of replication
   5853..5945    +  CDS            lacI (fragment): lac repressor; lacI; The lac repressor binds to the lac operator to inhibit transcription in E. coli. This inhibition can be relieved by adding lactose or isopropyl-β-D-thiogalactopyranoside (IPTG).
   5958..5979    +  protein_bind   CAP binding site: CAP binding activates transcription in the presence of cAMP. E. coli catabolite activator protein
   5994..6024    +  promoter       lac promoter: promoter for the E. coli lac operon
   6032..6048    +  protein_bind   lac operator: The lac repressor binds to the lac operator to inhibit transcription in E. coli. This inhibition can be relieved by adding lactose or isopropyl-β-D-thiogalactopyranoside (IPTG). lac repressor encoded by lacI
   6093..6111    +  promoter       T3 promoter: promoter for bacteriophage T3 RNA polymerase
   6139..6365    +  promoter       RSV promoter: Rous sarcoma virus enhancer/promoter
   6366..6546    +  LTR            5' LTR (truncated): truncated 5' long terminal repeat (LTR) from HIV-1
   6593..6718    +  misc_feature   HIV-1 Ψ: packaging signal of human immunodeficiency virus type 1
   6702..7065    +  CDS            HIV-1 gag (fragment): gag protein from human immunodeficiency virus 1; gag
   7211..7444    +  misc_feature   RRE: The Rev response element (RRE) of HIV-1 allows for Rev-dependent mRNA export from the nucleus to the cytoplasm.
   7821..7849    +  CDS            Rev (fragment): human immunodeficiency virus 1 (HIV-1) Rev protein; rev; enhances nuclear export of unspliced and incompletely spliced viral mRNAs
   7902..8019    +  misc_feature   cPPT/CTS: central polypurine tract and central termination sequence of HIV-1
   8078..8135    +  enhancer       CMV enhancer (fragment): human cytomegalovirus immediate early enhancer
>Addgene plasmid #158677 | EYFP Peroxisome visual barcode | addgene full sequence | sequence record 311037 | Addgene NGS Result
CGTTACATAACTTACGGTAAATGGCCCGCCTGGCTGACCGCCCAACGACCCCCGCCCATTGACGTCAATA
ATGACGTATGTTCCCATAGTAACGCCAATAGGGACTTTCCATTGACGTCAATGGGTGGAGTATTTACGGT
AAACTGCCCACTTGGCAGTACATCAAGTGTATCATATGCCAAGTACGCCCCCTATTGACGTCAATGACGG
TAAATGGCCCGCCTGGCATTATGCCCAGTACATGACCTTATGGGACTTTCCTACTTGGCAGTACATCTAC
GTATTAGTCATCGCTATTACCATGGTGATGCGGTTTTGGCAGTACATCAATGGGCGTGGATAGCGGTTTG
ACTCACGGGGATTTCCAAGTCTCCACCCCATTGACGTCAATGGGAGTTTGTTTTGGCACCAAAATCAACG
GGACTTTCCAAAATGTCGTAACAACTCCGCCCCATTGACGCAAATGGGCGGTAGGCGTGTACGGTGGGAG
GTCTATATAAGCAGAGCTCTCTGGCTAACTGTCGGGATCCACCATGACCGAGTACAAGCCCACCGTGCGC
CTCGCCACCCGCGACGACGTGCCCAGGGCCGTCCGCACCCTCGCCGCCGCTTTCGCCGACTACCCCGCCA
CCCGCCACACCGTCGATCCCGACCGCCACATCGAGCGGGTCACCGAGCTGCAAGAACTCTTCCTCACCCG
CGTCGGGCTCGACATCGGCAAGGTGTGGGTCGCTGACGACGGCGCCGCAGTGGCTGTCTGGACCACACCC
GAGAGCGTCGAAGCTGGGGCGGTGTTCGCCGAGATCGGCCCTCGCATGGCCGAGTTGAGCGGTTCCCGGC
TGGCCGCTCAGCAACAGATGGAAGGCCTCCTGGCTCCACACCGGCCCAAGGAGCCCGCATGGTTCCTGGC
CACCGTCGGCGTCTCTCCCGACCACCAGGGCAAGGGTCTGGGCAGCGCCGTCGTGCTCCCCGGAGTGGAG
GCTGCCGAGCGCGCCGGGGTGCCCGCCTTCCTGGAGACCTCCGCACCCCGCAACCTCCCCTTCTACGAGC
GGCTCGGCTTCACCGTCACCGCCGACGTGGAGGTGCCCGAAGGACCACGCACCTGGTGCATGACCCGCAA
GCCCGGTGCCCTGCAGGGATCTGGCGAAGCCAGACACAAACAGAAAATTGTGAAACAGACTTTGAATTTT
GACCTTCTCAAGTTGGCGGGAGACGTGGAGTCCAACCCAGGGCCCGCTAGCATGGTGAGCAAGGGCGAGG
AGCTGTTCACCGGGGTGGTGCCCATCCTGGTCGAGCTGGACGGCGACGTAAACGGCCACAAGTTCAGCGT
GTCCGGCGAGGGCGAGGGCGATGCCACCTACGGCAAGCTGACCCTGAAGTTCATCTGCACCACCGGCAAG
CTGCCCGTGCCCTGGCCCACCCTCGTGACCACCTTCGGCTACGGCCTGCAGTGCTTCGCCCGCTACCCCG
ACCACATGAAGCAGCACGACTTCTTCAAGTCCGCCATGCCCGAAGGCTACGTCCAGGAGCGCACCATCTT
CTTCAAGGACGACGGCAACTACAAGACCCGCGCCGAGGTGAAGTTCGAGGGCGACACCCTGGTGAACCGC
ATCGAGCTGAAGGGCATCGACTTCAAGGAGGACGGCAACATCCTGGGGCACAAGCTGGAGTACAACTACA
ACAGCCACAACGTCTATATCATGGCCGACAAGCAGAAGAACGGCATCAAGGTGAACTTCAAGATCCGCCA
CAACATCGAGGACGGCAGCGTGCAGCTCGCCGACCACTACCAGCAGAACACCCCCATCGGCGACGGCCCC
GTGCTGCTGCCCGACAACCACTACCTGAGCTACCAGTCCGCCCTGAGCAAAGACCCCAACGAGAAGCGCG
ATCACATGGTCCTGCTGGAGTTCGTGACCGCCGCCGGGATCACTCTCGGCATGGACGAGCTGTACAAGTC
CCGCCTCTAATAAAGACGCGTTAAGTCGACAATCAACCTCTGGATTACAAAATTTGTGAAAGATTGACTG
GTATTCTTAACTATGTTGCTCCTTTTACGCTATGTGGATACGCTGCTTTAATGCCTTTGTATCATGCTAT
TGCTTCCCGTATGGCTTTCATTTTCTCCTCCTTGTATAAATCCTGGTTGCTGTCTCTTTATGAGGAGTTG
TGGCCCGTTGTCAGGCAACGTGGCGTGGTGTGCACTGTGTTTGCTGACGCAACCCCCACTGGTTGGGGCA
TTGCCACCACCTGTCAGCTCCTTTCCGGGACTTTCGCTTTCCCCCTCCCTATTGCCACGGCGGAACTCAT
CGCCGCCTGCCTTGCCCGCTGCTGGACAGGGGCTCGGCTGTTGGGCACTGACAATTCCGTGGTGTTGTCG
GGGAAATCATCGTCCTTTCCTTGGCTGCTCGCCTGTGTTGCCACCTGGATTCTGCGCGGGACGTCCTTCT
GCTACGTCCCTTCGGCCCTCAATCCAGCGGACCTTCCTTCCCGCGGCCTGCTGCCGGCTCTGCGGCCTCT
TCCGCGTCTTCGCCTTCGCCCTCAGACGAGTCGGATCTCCCTTTGGGCCGCCTCCCCGCGTCGACTTTAA
GACCAATGACTTACAAGGCAGCTGTAGATCTTAGCCACTTTTTAAAAGAAAAGGGGGGACTGGAAGGGCT
AATTCACTCCCAACGAAGACAAGATCTGCTTTTTGCTTGTACTGGGTCTCTCTGGTTAGACCAGATCTGA
GCCTGGGAGCTCTCTGGCTAACTAGGGAACCCACTGCTTAAGCCTCAATAAAGCTTGCCTTGAGTGCTTC
AAGTAGTGTGTGCCCGTCTGTTGTGTGACTCTGGTAACTAGAGATCCCTCAGACCCTTTTAGTCAGTGTG
GAAAATCTCTAGCAGTACGTATAGTAGTTCATGTCATCTTATTATTCAGTATTTATAACTTGCAAAGAAA
TGAATATCAGAGAGTGAGAGGAACTTGTTTATTGCAGCTTATAATGGTTACAAATAAAGCAATAGCATCA
CAAATTTCACAAATAAAGCATTTTTTTCACTGCATTCTAGTTGTGGTTTGTCCAAACTCATCAATGTATC
TTATCATGTCTGGCTCTAGCTATCCCGCCCCTAACTCCGCCCATCCCGCCCCTAACTCCGCCCAGTTCCG
CCCATTCTCCGCCCCATGGCTGACTAATTTTTTTTATTTATGCAGAGGCCGAGGCCGCCTCGGCCTCTGA
GCTATTCCAGAAGTAGTGAGGAGGCTTTTTTGGAGGCCTAGGGACGTACCCAATTCGCCCTATAGTGAGT
CGTATTACGCGCGCTCACTGGCCGTCGTTTTACAACGTCGTGACTGGGAAAACCCTGGCGTTACCCAACT
TAATCGCCTTGCAGCACATCCCCCTTTCGCCAGCTGGCGTAATAGCGAAGAGGCCCGCACCGATCGCCCT
TCCCAACAGTTGCGCAGCCTGAATGGCGAATGGG
[124 nt withheld, positions 3465-3588]
C
[91 nt withheld, positions 3590-3680]
A
[49 nt withheld, positions 3682-3730]
CCTTTGACGTTGGAGTCCACGTTCTTT
[37 nt withheld, positions 3758-3794]
ACCCTATCTCGGTCTATTCTTTTGATTTATAAGGGATTTTGCCGATTTCGGCCTATTGGTTAAAAAATGA
GCTGATTTAACAAAAATTTAACGCGAATTTTAACAAAATATTAACGCTTACAATTTAGGTGGCACTTTTC
GGGGAAATGTGCGCGGAACCCCTATTTGTTTATTTTTCTAAATACATTCAAATATGTATCCGCTCATGAG
ACAATAACCCTGATAAATGCTTCAATAATATTGAAAAAGGAAGAGTATGAGTATTCAACATTTCCGTGTC
GCCCTTATTCCCTTTTTTGCGGCATTTTGCCTTCCTGTTTTTGCTCACCCAGAAACGCTGGTGAAAGTAA
AAGATGCTGAAGATCAGTTGGGTGCACGAGTGGGTTACATCGAACTGGATCTCAACAGCGGTAAGATCCT
TGAGAGTTTTCGCCCCGAAGAACGTTTTCCAATGATGAGCACTTTTAAAGTTCTGCTATGTGGCGCGGTA
TTATCCCGTATTGACGCCGGGCAAGAGCAACTCGGTCGCCGCATACACTATTCTCAGAATGACTTGGTTG
AGTACTCACCAGTCACAGAAAAGCATCTTACGGATGGCATGACAGTAAGAGAATTATGCAGTGCTGCCAT
AACCATGAGTGATAACACTGCGGCCAACTTACTTCTGACAACGATCGGAGGACCGAAGGAGCTAACCGCT
TTTTTGCACAACATGGGGGATCATGTAACTCGCCTTGATCGTTGGGAACCGGAGCTGAATGAAGCCATAC
CAAACGACGAGCGTGACACCACGATGCCTGTAGCAATGGCAACAACGTTGCGCAAACTATTAACTGGCGA
ACTACTTACTCTAGCTTCCCGGCAACAATTAATAGACTGGATGGAGGCGGATAAAGTTGCAGGACCACTT
CTGCGCTCGGCCCTTCCGGCTGGCTGGTTTATTGCTGATAAATCTGGAGCCGGTGAGCGTGGGTCTCGCG
GTATCATTGCAGCACTGGGGCCAGATGGTAAGCCCTCCCGTATCGTAGTTATCTACACGACGGGGAGTCA
GGCAACTATGGATGAACGAAATAGACAGATCGCTGAGATAGGTGCCTCACTGATTAAGCATTGGTAACTG
TCAGACCAAGTTTACTCATATATACTTTAGATTGATTTAAAACTTCATTTTTAATTTAAAAGGATCTAGG
TGAAGATCCTTTTTGATAATCTCATGACCAAAATCCCTTAACGTGAGTTTTCGTTCCACTGAGCGTCAGA
CCCCGTAGAAAAGATCAAAGGATCTTCTTGAGATCCTTTTTTTCTGCGCGTAATCTGCTGCTTGCAAACA
AAAAAACCACCGCTACCAGCGGTGGTTTGTTTGCCGGATCAAGAGCTACCAACTCTTTTTCCGAAGGTAA
CTGGCTTCAGCAGAGCGCAGATACCAAATACTGTTCTTCTAGTGTAGCCGTAGTTAGGCCACCACTTCAA
GAACTCTGTAGCACCGCCTACATACCTCGCTCTGCTAATCCTGTTACCAGTGGCTGCTGCCAGTGGCGAT
AAGTCGTGTCTTACCGGGTTGGACTCAAGACGATAGTTACCGGATAAGGCGCAGCGGTCGGGCTGAACGG
GGGGTTCGTGCACACAGCCCAGCTTGGAGCGAACGACCTACACCGAACTGAGATACCTACAGCGTGAGCT
ATGAGAAAGCGCCACGCTTCCCGAAGGGAGAAAGGCGGACAGGTATCCGGTAAGCGGCAGGGTCGGAACA
GGAGAGCGCACGAGGGAGCTTCCAGGGGGAAACGCCTGGTATCTTTATAGTCCTGTCGGGTTTCGCCACC
TCTGACTTGAGCGTCGATTTTTGTGATGCTCGTCAGGGGGGCGGAGCCTATGGAAAAACGCCAGCAACGC
GGCCTTTTTACGGTTCCTGGCCTTTTGCTGGCCTTTTGCTCACATGTTCTTTCCTGCGTTATCCCCTGAT
TCTGTGGATAACCGTATTACCGCCTTTGAGTGAGCTGATACCGCTCGCCGCAGCCGAACGACCGAGCGCA
GCGAGTCAGTGAGCGAGGAAGCGGAAGAGCGCCCAATACGCAAACCGCCTCTCCCCGCGCGTTGGCCGAT
TCATTAATGCAGCTGGCACGACAGGTTTCCCGACTGGAAAGCGGGCAGTGAGCGCAACGCAATTAATGTG
AGTTAGCTCACTCATTAGGCACCCCAGGCTTTACACTTTATGCTTCCGGCTCGTATGTTGTGTGGAATTG
TGAGCGGATAACAATTTCACACAGGAAACAGCTATGACCATGATTACGCCAAGCGCGCAATTAACCCTCA
CTAAAGGGAACAAAAGCTGGAGCTGCAAGCTTAATGTAGTCTTATGCAATACTCTTGTAGTCTTGCAACA
TGGTAACGATGAGTTAGCAACATGCCTTACAAGGAGAGAAAAAGCACCGTGCATGCCGATTGGTGGAAGT
AAGGTGGTACGATCGTGCCTTATTAGGAAGGCAACAGACGGGTCTGACATGGATTGGACGAACCACTGAA
TTGCCGCATTGCAGAGATATTGTATTTAAGTGCCTAGCTCGATACATAAACGGGTCTCTCTGGTTAGACC
AGATCTGAGCCTGGGAGCTCTCTGGCTAACTAGGGAACCCACTGCTTAAGCCTCAATAAAGCTTGCCTTG
AGTGCTTCAAGTAGTGTGTGCCCGTCTGTTGTGTGACTCTGGTAACTAGAGATCCCTCAGACCCTTTTAG
TCAGTGTGGAAAATCTCTAGCAGTGGCGCCCGAACAGGGACTTGAAAGCGAAAGGGAAACCAGAGGAGCT
CTCTCGACGCAGGACTCGGCTTGCTGAAGCGCGCACGGCAAGAGGCGAGGGGCGGCGACTGGTGAGTACG
CCAAAAATTTTGACTAGCGGAGGCTAGAAGGAGAGAGATGGGTGCGAGAGCGTCAGTATTAAGCGGGGGA
GAATTAGATCGCGATGGGAAAAAATTCGGTTAAGGCCAGGGGGAAAGAAAAAATATAAATTAAAACATAT
AGTATGGGCAAGCAGGGAGCTAGAACGATTCGCAGTTAATCCTGGCCTGTTAGAAACATCAGAAGGCTGT
AGACAAATACTGGGACAGCTACAACCATCCCTTCAGACAGGATCAGAAGAACTTAGATCATTATATAATA
CAGTAGCAACCCTCTATTGTGTGCATCAAAGGATAGAGATAAAAGACACCAAGGAAGCTTTAGACAAGAT
AGAGGAAGAGCAAAACAAAAGTAAGACCACCGCACAGCAAGCGGCCGCTGATCTTCAGACCTGGAGGAGG
AGATATGAGGGACAATTGGAGAAGTGAATTATATAAATATAAAGTAGTAAAAATTGAACCATTAGGAGTA
GCACCCACCAAGGCAAAGAGAAGAGTGGTGCAGAGAGAAAAAAGAGCAGTGGGAATAGGAGCTTTGTTCC
TTGGGTTCTTGGGAGCAGCAGGAAGCACTATGGGCGCAGCGTCAATGACGCTGACGGTACAGGCCAGACA
ATTATTGTCTGGTATAGTGCAGCAGCAGAACAATTTGCTGAGGGCTATTGAGGCGCAACAGCATCTGTTG
CAACTCACAGTCTGGGGCATCAAGCAGCTCCAGGCAAGAATCCTGGCTGTGGAAAGATACCTAAAGGATC
AACAGCTCCTGGGGATTTGGGGTTGCTCTGGAAAACTCATTTGCACCACTGCTGTGCCTTGGAATGCTAG
TTGGAGTAATAAATCTCTGGAACAGATTTGGAATCACACGACCTGGATGGAGTGGGACAGAGAAATTAAC
AATTACACAAGCTTAATACACTCCTTAATTGAAGAATCGCAAAACCAGCAAGAAAAGAATGAACAAGAAT
TATTGGAATTAGATAAATGGGCAAGTTTGTGGAATTGGTTTAACATAACAAATTGGCTGTGGTATATAAA
ATTATTCATAATGATAGTAGGAGGCTTGGTAGGTTTAAGAATAGTTTTTGCTGTACTTTCTATAGTGAAT
AGAGTTAGGCAGGGATATTCACCATTATCGTTTCAGACCCACCTCCCAACCCCGAGGGGACCCGATATCG
CGGCCGCAATTCTAGATCTTGAGACAAATGGCAGTATTCATCCACAATTTTAAAAGAAAAGGGGGGATTG
GGGGGTACAGTGCAGGGGAAAGAATAGTAGACATAATAGCAACAGACATACAAACTAAAGAATTACAAAA
ACAAATTACAAAAATTCAAAATTTTCGGGTTTATTACAGGGACAGCAGAGATCCACTTTGGCGCCGGCTC
GAGGGGGCCCGGGGTTATTAATAGTAATCAATTACGGGGTCATTAGTTCATAGCCCATATATGGAGTTCC
G
